>Addgene plasmid #202983 | Salsa-BC142-P2D10 | addgene full sequence | sequence record 421342 | Addgene NGS Result
AGCGCCCAATACGCAAACCGCCTCTCCCCGCGCGTTGGCCGATTCATTAATGCAGTCGAGGGATCTCCAT
AAGAGAAGAGGGACAGCTATGACTGGGAGTAGTCAGGAGAGGAGGAAAAATCTGGCTAGTAAAACATGTA
AGGAAAATTTTAGGGATGTTAAAGAAAAAAATAACACAAAACAAAATATAAAAAAAATCTAACCTCAAGT
CAAGGCTTTTCTATGGAATAAGGAATGGACAGCAGGGGGCTGTTTCATATACTGATGACCTCTTTATAGC
CAACCTTTGTTCATGGCAGCCAGCATATGGGCATATGTTGCCAAACTCTAAACCAAATACTCATTCTGAT
GTTTTAAATGATTTGCCCTCCCATATGTCCTTCCGAGTGAGAGACACAAAAAATTCCAACACACTATTGC
AATGAAAATAAATTTCCTTTATTAGCCAGAAGTCAGATGCTCAAGGGGCTTCATGATGTCCCCATAATTT
TTGGCAGAGGGAAAAAGATCGATCTCAGTGGTATTTGTGAGCCAGGGCATTGGCCACACCAGCCACCACC
TTCTGATAGGCAGCCTGCACCTGAGGAGTGAATTCTTTGCCAAAATGATGAGACAGCACAACAACCAGCA
CGTTGCCCAGGAGCTGTAGGAAAGAGAAGAAGGCATGAACATGGTTAGCAGAGGGGCCCGGTTTGGACTC
AGAGTATTTTATCCTCATCTCAAACAGTGTATATCATTGTAACCATAAAGAGAAAGGCAGGATGATGACC
AGGGTGTAGTTGTTTCTACCAATAAGAATATTTCCACGCCAGCCAGAATTTATATGCAGAAATATTCTAC
CTTATCATTTAATTATAACAATTGTTCTCTAAAACTGTGCTGAAGTACAATATAATATACCCTGATTGCC
TTGAAAAAAAAGTGATTAGAGAAAGTACTTACAATCTGACAAATAAACAAAAGTGAATTTAAAAATTCGT
TACAAATGCAAGCTAAAGTTTAACGAAAAAGTTACAGAAAATGAAAAGAAAATAAGAGGAGACAATGGTT
GTCAACAGAGTAGAAAGTGAAAGAAACAAAATTATCATGAGGGTCCATGGTGATACAAGGGACATCTTCC
CATTCTAAACAACACCCTGAAAACTTTGCCCCCTCCATATAACATGAATTTTACAATAGCGAAAAAGAAA
GAACAATCAAGGGTCCCCAAACTCACCCTGAAGTTCTCAGCTCTAGAGATATCGTCGAGGCCGCGCTAGC
GTTTAAACTGTCGACCTTAATTAAGAGATCTGCTCGAGGCGCGTCAGCTGACTAGAGGATCCCCGGGTAC
CGAGCTCGAATTCGGGGCCGCGGAGGCTGGATCGGTCCCGGTGTCTTCTATGGAGGTCAAAACAGCGTGG
ATGGCGTCTCCAGGCGATCTGACGGTTCACTAAACGAGCTCTGCTTATATAGGCCTCCCACCGTACACGC
CTACCTCGACCCGGGTACCGAGCTCGACTTTCACTTTTCTCTATCACTGATAGGGAGTGGTAAACTCGAC
TTTCACTTTTCTCTATCACTGATAGGGAGTGGTAAACTCGACTTTCACTTTTCTCTATCACTGATAGGGA
GTGGTAAACTCGACTTTCACTTTTCTCTATCACTGATAGGGAGTGGTAAACTCGACTTTCACTTTTCTCT
ATCACTGATAGGGAGTGGTAAACTCGACCTATATAAGCAGAGCTCGTTTAGTGAACCGTCAGATCGCCTG
GAGACGCCATCCACGCTGTTTTGACCTCCATAGAAGACACCGGGACCGATCCAGCCTCCGCGGCCCCGAA
TTCCTGCAGCGGCCGCTCTAGAACTAGTGGATCCCCGCGGATGGTGAGCAAGGGCGAGGAGCTGTTCACC
GGGGTGGTGCCCATCCTGGTCGAGCTGGACGGCGACGTAAACGGCCACAAGTTCAGCGTGTCCGGCGAGG
GCGAGGGCGATGCCACCTACGGCAAGCTGACCCTGAAGTTCATCTGCACCACCGGCAAGCTGCCCGTGCC
CTGGCCCACCCTCGTGACCACCCTGACCTACGGCGTGCAGTGCTTCAGCCGCTACCCCGACCACATGAAG
CAGCACGACTTCTTCAAGTCCGCCATGCCCGAAGGCTACGTCCAGGAGCGCACCATCTTCTTCAAGGACG
ACGGCAACTACAAGACCCGCGCCGAGGTGAAGTTCGAGGGCGACACCCTGGTGAACCGCATCGAGCTGAA
GGGCATCGACTTCAAGGAGGACGGCAACATCCTGGGGCACAAGCTGGAGTACAACTACAACAGCCACAAC
GTCTATATCATGGCCGACAAGCAGAAGAACGGCATCAAGGTGAACTTCAAGATCCGCCACAACATCGAGG
ACGGCAGCGTGCAGCTCGCCGACCACTACCAGCAGAACACCCCCATCGGCGACGGCCCCGTGCTGCTGCC
CGACAACCACTACCTGAGCACCCAGTCCGCCCTGAGCAAAGACCCCAACGAGAAGCGCGATCACATGGTC
CTGCTGGAGTTCGTGACCGCCGCCGGGATCACTCTCGGCATGGACGAGCTGTACAAGTAATCAGCTCATT
GAATTCGATATCAAGCTTGTCGACCTAGTTCTAGAGGATCCAGACATGATAAGATACATTGATGAGTTTG
GACAAACCACAACTAGAATGCAGTGAAAAAAATGCTTTATTTGTGAAATTTGTGATGCTATTGCTTTATT
TGTAACCATTATAAGCTGCAATAAACAAGTTAACAACAACAATTGCATTCATTTTATGTTTCAGGTTCAG
GGGGAGGTGTGGGAGGTTTTTTAAAGCAAGTAAAACCTCTACAAATGTGGTATGGCTGATTATGATCCTG
CAAGCCTCGTCGTCCTGGCCGGACCACGCTATCTGTGCAAGGTCCCCGGCCCCGGACGCGCGCTCCATGA
GCAGAGCGCCCGCCGCCGAGGCGAAGACTCGGGCGGCGCCCTGCCCGTCCCACCAGGTCAACAGGCGGTA
ACCGGCCTCTTCATCGGGAATGCGCGCGACCTTCAGCATCGCCGGCATGTCCCCCTGGCGGACGGGAAGT
ATCCAGCTCGACCAAGCTGGCCGCGTCGAGTGAAGACGAAAGGGCCTCGTGATACGCCTATTTTTATAGG
TTAATGTCATGATAATAATGGTTTCTTAGACGTCAGGTGGCACTTTTCGGGGAAATGTGCGCGGAACCCC
TATTTGTTTATTTTTCTAAATACATTCAAATATGTATCCGCTCATGAGACAATAACCCTGATAAATGCTT
CAATAATATTGAAAAAGGAAGAGTATGAGTATTCAACATTTCCGTGTCGCCCTTATTCCCTTTTTTGCGG
CATTTTGCCTTCCTGTTTTTGCTCACCCAGAAACGCTGGTGAAAGTAAAAGATGCTGAAGATCAGTTGGG
TGCACGAGTGGGTTACATCGAACTGGATCTCAACAGCGGTAAGATCCTTGAGAGTTTTCGCCCCGAAGAA
CGTTTTCCAATGATGAGCACTTTTAAAGTTCTGCTATGTGGCGCGGTATTATCCCGTGTTGACGCCGGGC
AAGAGCAACTCGGTCGCCGCATACACTATTCTCAGAATGACTTGGTTGAGTACTCACCAGTCACAGAAAA
GCATCTTACGGATGGCATGACAGTAAGAGAATTATGCAGTGCTGCCATAACCATGAGTGATAACACTGCG
GCCAACTTACTTCTGACAACGATCGGAGGACCGAAGGAGCTAACCGCTTTTTTGCACAACATGGGGGATC
ATGTAACTCGCCTTGATCGTTGGGAACCGGAGCTGAATGAAGCCATACCAAACGACGAGCGTGACACCAC
GATGCCTGTAGCAATGGCAACAACGTTGCGCAAACTATTAACTGGCGAACTACTTACTCTAGCTTCCCGG
CAACAATTAATAGACTGGATGGAGGCGGATAAAGTTGCAGGACCACTTCTGCGCTCGGCCCTTCCGGCTG
GCTGGTTTATTGCTGATAAATCTGGAGCCGGTGAGCGTGGGTCTCGCGGTATCATTGCAGCACTGGGGCC
AGATGGTAAGCCCTCCCGTATCGTAGTTATCTACACGACGGGGAGTCAGGCAACTATGGATGAACGAAAT
AGACAGATCGCTGAGATAGGTGCCTCACTGATTAAGCATTGGTAACTGTCAGACCAAGTTTACTCATATA
TACTTTAGATTGATTTAAAACTTCATTTTTAATTTAAAAGGATCTAGGTGAAGATCCTTTTTGATAATCT
CATGACCAAAATCCCTTAACGTGAGTTTTCGTTCCACTGAGCGTCAGACCCCGTAGAAAAGATCAAAGGA
TCTTCTTGAGATCCTTTTTTTCTGCGCGTAATCTGCTGCTTGCAAACAAAAAAACCACCGCTACCAGCGG
TGGTTTGTTTGCCGGATCAAGAGCTACCAACTCTTTTTCCGAAGGTAACTGGCTTCAGCAGAGCGCAGAT
ACCAAATACTGTTCTTCTAGTGTAGCCGTAGTTAGGCCACCACTTCAAGAACTCTGTAGCACCGCCTACA
TACCTCGCTCTGCTAATCCTGTTACCAGTGGCTGCTGCCAGTGGCGATAAGTCGTGTCTTACCGGGTTGG
ACTCAAGACGATAGTTACCGGATAAGGCGCAGCGGTCGGGCTGAACGGGGGGTTCGTGCACACAGCCCAG
CTTGGAGCGAACGACCTACACCGAACTGAGATACCTACAGCGTGAGCTATGAGAAAGCGCCACGCTTCCC
GAAGGGAGAAAGGCGGACAGGTATCCGGTAAGCGGCAGGGTCGGAACAGGAGAGCGCACGAGGGAGCTTC
CAGGGGGAAACGCCTGGTATCTTTATAGTCCTGTCGGGTTTCGCCACCTCTGACTTGAGCGTCGATTTTT
GTGATGCTCGTCAGGGGGGCGGAGCCTATGGAAAAACGCCAGCAACGCGGCCTTTTTACGGTTCCTGGCC
TTTTGCTGGCCTTTTGCTCACATGTTCTTTCCTGCGTTATCCCCTGATTCTGTGGATAACCGTATTACCG
CCTTTGAGTGAGCTGATACCGCTCGCCGCAGCCGAACGACCGAGCGCAGCGAGTCAGTGAGCGAGGAAGC
GGAAG
Features (pLannotate 1.2.2; 17 found; start..end, strand, type, name):
      2..55      +  CDS            lacI (fragment): lac repressor; lacI; The lac repressor binds to the lac operator to inhibit transcription in E. coli. This inhibition can be relieved by adding lactose or isopropyl-β-D-thiogalactopyranoside (IPTG).
    388..443     -  polyA_signal   β-globin poly(A) signal: rabbit β-globin polyadenylation signal (Gil and Proudfoot, 1987)
    518..640     -  CDS            HBB: HBB_COLGU - Experimental evidence at transcript level: Swiss-Prot protein existence level 2. Involved in oxygen transport from the lung to the various peripheral tissues. From Colobus guereza (Mantled guereza) (Eastern black-and-white colobus monkey).
    644..1216    -  intron         β-globin intron: intron from rabbit β-globin gene
   1312..1343    -  misc_feature   MCS (fragment): pUC18/19 multiple cloning site
   1437..1475    -  promoter       minimal CMV promoter: human cytomegalovirus (CMV) immediate early promoter
   1493..1708    -  protein_bind   tetracycline response element (fragment): contains seven copies of the tetracycline operator tetO tetracycline repressor TetR
   1708..1753    +  promoter       TRE3GV promoter (fragment): 3rd-generation Tet-responsive promoter that can be activated by binding of Tet-On® 3G, optimized for retroviral and lentiviral vectors
   1829..1856    +  misc_feature   MCS (fragment): pBluescript multiple cloning site
   1861..2580    +  CDS            EGFP: the original enhanced GFP (Yang et al., 1996) mammalian codon-optimized
   2591..2613    +  misc_feature   MCS (fragment): pBluescript multiple cloning site
   2627..2761    -  polyA_signal   SV40 poly(A) signal: SV40 polyadenylation signal
   2784..2867    -  CDS            large T antigen (fragment): large T antigen from SV40 (simian virus 40)
   2861..3091    -  CDS            str (fragment): STR_KLEPN - Protein inferred from homology: Swiss-Prot protein existence level 3. The aminoglycoside phosphotransferases achieve inactivation of their antibiotic substrates by phosphorylation. From Klebsiella pneumoniae.
   3210..3314    +  promoter       AmpR promoter: bla
   3315..4175    +  CDS            AmpR: β-lactamase; bla; confers resistance to ampicillin, carbenicillin, and related antibiotics
   4346..4934    +  rep_origin     ori: high-copy-number ColE1/pMB1/pBR322/pUC origin of replication
