[The description below was written by a language model from this plasmid's Addgene catalogue record and pLannotate feature annotations shown in this document.]
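Description:
Salsa-BC142-P2D10 is a mammalian expression reporter plasmid of about 5.1 kb, built on the pCER206 backbone. It is one member of a set of barcoded reporters made for PRESTO-Salsa, a highly multiplexed assay for screening GPCR activity. In bacteria it is maintained as a high-copy plasmid through a ColE1/pUC-type origin and selected with ampicillin via the bla (AmpR) gene and its native promoter. No mammalian selection marker is annotated.

The payload is a synthetic insert of roughly 730 bp, recorded as EGFP/BC142 and placed under a Tet Response Element promoter. The feature table shows a mammalian codon-optimised EGFP coding sequence downstream of a TRE3G-type promoter fragment, followed by a short polylinker remnant and an SV40 polyadenylation signal. The barcode itself (BC142) is not annotated. Because the insert was cloned between BsrGI and HindIII, it most likely lies at or just after the 3′ end of EGFP, so that it would be carried on the reporter transcript, though the record does not give its exact location.

The tetO array appears to be bidirectional. On the opposite strand it adjoins a minimal CMV promoter facing a polylinker fragment, a rabbit β-globin intron, a globin exon fragment and a β-globin poly(A) signal, with no coding sequence annotated in that arm. Short lacI, SV40 large T and aminoglycoside phosphotransferase fragments look like backbone remnants.

Because the promoter is tetO-based, expression presumably depends on a tetracycline-controlled transactivator supplied by the assay system. Reporter activation would then produce both EGFP and a barcode-tagged transcript, allowing many reporters to be pooled and read out together.
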