Addgene plasmid #202983: Salsa-BC142-P2D10
Purpose: Expression of barcoded reporter plasmid for PRESTO-Salsa; EGFP/BC142
Depositing lab: Noah Palm. Depositing organization: Yale University. Publication: Highly multiplexed bioactivity screening reveals human and microbiota metabolome-GPCRome interactions. Chen H, Rosen CE, Gonzalez-Hernandez JA, Song D, Potempa J, Ring AM, Palm NW. Cell. 2023 Jul 6;186(14):3095-3110.e19. doi: 10.1016/j.cell.2023.05.024. Epub 2023 Jun 14. PubMed 37321219.
Backbone
  Vector backbone: pCER206
  Vector type: Mammalian Expression
Growth in bacteria
  Bacterial resistance: Ampicillin, 100 μg/mL
  Growth temperature: 37°C
  Growth strain: DH5alpha
  Copy number: High Copy
Gene/Insert
  Gene/Insert name: EGFP/BC142
  Species: Synthetic
  Insert size (bp): 730
  Promoter: Tet Response Element (TRE)
  Cloning method: Restriction Enzyme; 5′ cloning site BsrGI (not destroyed); 3′ cloning site HindIII (not destroyed)
  Sequencing primers: 5′ Custom primer (GAAGCGCGATCACATGG)
Terms and licenses: Academic/Nonprofit Terms; Industry Terms: Not Available to Industry
How to cite: Salsa-BC142-P2D10 was a gift from Noah Palm (Addgene plasmid # 202983 ; http://n2t.net/addgene:202983 ; RRID:Addgene_202983)
