>Addgene plasmid #202983 | Salsa-BC142-P2D10 | depositor partial sequence | sequence record 393856 | BC142
TCAGCTCATT
